>Addgene plasmid #134857 | pLVX-EF1a-EGFP-RAB3C-IRES-Puromycin | addgene full sequence | sequence record 322919 | Addgene NGS Result
TGGAAGGGCTAATTCACTCCCAAAGAAGACAAGATATCCTTGATCTGTGGATCTACCACACACAAGGCTA
CTTCCCTGATTAGCAGAACTACACACCAGGGCCAGGGGTCAGATATCCACTGACCTTTGGATGGTGCTAC
AAGCTAGTACCAGTTGAGCCAGATAAGGTAGAAGAGGCCAATAAAGGAGAGAACACCAGCTTGTTACACC
CTGTGAGCCTGCATGGGATGGATGACCCGGAGAGAGAAGTGTTAGAGTGGAGGTTTGACAGCCGCCTAGC
ATTTCATCACGTGGCCCGAGAGCTGCATCCGGAGTACTTCAAGAACTGCTGATATCGAGCTTGCTACAAG
GGACTTTCCGCTGGGGACTTTCCAGGGAGGCGTGGCCTGGGCGGGACTGGGGAGTGGCGAGCCCTCAGAT
CCTGCATATAAGCAGCTGCTTTTTGCCTGTACTGGGTCTCTCTGGTTAGACCAGATCTGAGCCTGGGAGC
TCTCTGGCTAACTAGGGAACCCACTGCTTAAGCCTCAATAAAGCTTGCCTTGAGTGCTTCAAGTAGTGTG
TGCCCGTCTGTTGTGTGACTCTGGTAACTAGAGATCCCTCAGACCCTTTTAGTCAGTGTGGAAAATCTCT
AGCAGTGGCGCCCGAACAGGGACTTGAAAGCGAAAGGGAAACCAGAGGAGCTCTCTCGACGCAGGACTCG
GCTTGCTGAAGCGCGCACGGCAAGAGGCGAGGGGCGGCGACTGGTGAGTACGCCAAAAATTTTGACTAGC
GGAGGCTAGAAGGAGAGAGATGGGTGCGAGAGCGTCAGTATTAAGCGGGGGAGAATTAGATCGCGATGGG
AAAAAATTCGGTTAAGGCCAGGGGGAAAGAAAAAATATAAATTAAAACATATAGTATGGGCAAGCAGGGA
GCTAGAACGATTCGCAGTTAATCCTGGCCTGTTAGAAACATCAGAAGGCTGTAGACAAATACTGGGACAG
CTACAACCATCCCTTCAGACAGGATCAGAAGAACTTAGATCATTATATAATACAGTAGCAACCCTCTATT
GTGTGCATCAAAGGATAGAGATAAAAGACACCAAGGAAGCTTTAGACAAGATAGAGGAAGAGCAAAACAA
AAGTAAGACCACCGCACAGCAAGCGGCCGGCCGCTGATCTTCAGACCTGGAGGAGGAGATATGAGGGACA
ATTGGAGAAGTGAATTATATAAATATAAAGTAGTAAAAATTGAACCATTAGGAGTAGCACCCACCAAGGC
AAAGAGAAGAGTGGTGCAGAGAGAAAAAAGAGCAGTGGGAATAGGAGCTTTGTTCCTTGGGTTCTTGGGA
GCAGCAGGAAGCACTATGGGCGCAGCGTCAATGACGCTGACGGTACAGGCCAGACAATTATTGTCTGGTA
TAGTGCAGCAGCAGAACAATTTGCTGAGGGCTATTGAGGCGCAACAGCATCTGTTGCAACTCACAGTCTG
GGGCATCAAGCAGCTCCAGGCAAGAATCCTGGCTGTGGAAAGATACCTAAAGGATCAACAGCTCCTGGGG
ATTTGGGGTTGCTCTGGAAAACTCATTTGCACCACTGCTGTGCCTTGGAATGCTAGTTGGAGTAATAAAT
CTCTGGAACAGATTTGGAATCACACGACCTGGATGGAGTGGGACAGAGAAATTAACAATTACACAAGCTT
AATACACTCCTTAATTGAAGAATCGCAAAACCAGCAAGAAAAGAATGAACAAGAATTATTGGAATTAGAT
AAATGGGCAAGTTTGTGGAATTGGTTTAACATAACAAATTGGCTGTGGTATATAAAATTATTCATAATGA
TAGTAGGAGGCTTGGTAGGTTTAAGAATAGTTTTTGCTGTACTTTCTATAGTGAATAGAGTTAGGCAGGG
ATATTCACCATTATCGTTTCAGACCCACCTCCCAACCCCGAGGGGACCCGACAGGCCCGAAGGAATAGAA
GAAGAAGGTGGAGAGAGAGACAGAGACAGATCCATTCGATTAGTGAACGGATCTCGACGGTATCGCCTTT
AAAAGAAAAGGGGGGATTGGGGGGTACAGTGCAGGGGAAAGAATAGTAGACATAATAGCAACAGACATAC
AAACTAAAGAATTACAAAAACAAATTACAAAAATTCAAAATTTTCGGGTTTATTACAGGGACAGCAGAGA
TCCAGTTTATCGATGAGTAATTCATACAAAAGGACTCGCCCCTGCCTTGGGGAATCCCAGGGACCGTCGT
TAAACTCCCACTAACGTAGAACCCAGAGATCGCTGCGTTCCCGCCCCCTCACCCGCCCGCTCTCGTCATC
ACTGAGGTGGAGAAGAGCATGCGTGAGGCTCCGGTGCCCGTCAGTGGGCAGAGCGCACATCGCCCACAGT
CCCCGAGAAGTTGGGGGGAGGGGTCGGCAATTGAACCGGTGCCTAGAGAAGGTGGCGCGGGGTAAACTGG
GAAAGTGATGTCGTGTACTGGCTCCGCCTTTTTCCCGAGGGTGGGGGAGAACCGTATATAAGTGCAGTAG
TCGCCGTGAACGTTCTTTTTCGCAACGGGTTTGCCGCCAGAACACAGGTAAGTGCCGTGTGTGGTTCCCG
CGGGCCTGGCCTCTTTACGGGTTATGGCCCTTGCGTGCCTTGAATTACTTCCACGCCCCTGGCTGCAGTA
CGTGATTCTTGATCCCGAGCTTCGGGTTGGAAGTGGGTGGGAGAGTTCGAGGCCTTGCGCTTAAGGAGCC
CCTTCGCCTCGTGCTTGAGTTGAGGCCTGGCTTGGGCGCTGGGGCCGCCGCGTGCGAATCTGGTGGCACC
TTCGCGCCTGTCTCGCTGCTTTCGATAAGTCTCTAGCCATTTAAAATTTTTGATGACCTGCTGCGACGCT
TTTTTTCTGGCAAGATAGTCTTGTAAATGCGGGCCAAGATCTGCACACTGGTATTTCGGTTTTTGGGGCC
GCGGGCGGCGACGGGGCCCGTGCGTCCCAGCGCACATGTTCGGCGAGGCGGGGCCTGCGAGCGCGGCCAC
CGAGAATCGGACGGGGGTAGTCTCAAGCTGGCCGGCCTGCTCTGGTGCCTGGCCTCGCGCCGCCGTGTAT
CGCCCCGCCCTGGGCGGCAAGGCTGGCCCGGTCGGCACCAGTTGCGTGAGCGGAAAGATGGCCGCTTCCC
GGCCCTGCTGCAGGGAGCTCAAAATGGAGGACGCGGCGCTCGGGAGAGCGGGCGGGTGAGTCACCCACAC
AAAGGAAAAGGGCCTTTCCGTCCTCAGCCGTCGCTTCATGTGACTCCACGGAGTACCGGGCGCCGTCCAG
GCACCTCGATTAGTTCTCGAGCTTTTGGAGTACGTCGTCTTTAGGTTGGGGGGAGGGGTTTTATGCGATG
GAGTTTCCCCACACTGAGTGGGTGGAGACTGAAGTTAGGCCAGCTTGGCACTTGATGTAATTCTCCTTGG
AATTTGCCCTTTTTGAGTTTGGATCTTGGTTCATTCTCAAGCCTCAGACAGTGGTTCAAAGTTTTTTTCT
TCCATTTCAGGTGTCGTGAGGATCTATTTCCGGTGAATTCCTCGAGACTAGTTCTAGAGCGGCCGCACCG
GTCGCCACCATGGTGAGCAAGGGCGAGGAGCTGTTCACCGGGGTGGTGCCCATCCTGGTCGAGCTGGACG
GCGACGTAAACGGCCACAAGTTCAGCGTGTCCGGCGAGGGCGAGGGCGATGCCACCTACGGCAAGCTGAC
CCTGAAGTTCATCTGCACCACCGGCAAGCTGCCCGTGCCCTGGCCCACCCTCGTGACCACCCTGACCTAC
GGCGTGCAGTGCTTCAGCCGCTACCCCGACCACATGAAGCAGCACGACTTCTTCAAGTCCGCCATGCCCG
AAGGCTACGTCCAGGAGCGCACCATCTTCTTCAAGGACGACGGCAACTACAAGACCCGCGCCGAGGTGAA
GTTCGAGGGCGACACCCTGGTGAACCGCATCGAGCTGAAGGGCATCGACTTCAAGGAGGACGGCAACATC
CTGGGGCACAAGCTGGAGTACAACTACAACAGCCACAACGTCTATATCATGGCCGACAAGCAGAAGAACG
GCATCAAGGTGAACTTCAAGATCCGCCACAACATCGAGGACGGCAGCGTGCAGCTCGCCGACCACTACCA
GCAGAACACCCCCATCGGCGACGGCCCCGTGCTGCTGCCCGACAACCACTACCTGAGCACCCAGTCCGCC
CTGAGCAAAGACCCCAACGAGAAGCGCGATCACATGGTCCTGCTGGAGTTCGTGACCGCCGCCGGGATCA
CTCTCGGCATGGACGAGCTGTACAAGTACTCAGATCTCGACATGAGACACGAAGCGCCCATGCAGATGGC
CTCTGCCCAAGATGCCAGGTACGGCCAGAAAGACTCCTCTGATCAGAACTTTGACTACATGTTCAAATTA
CTCATCATCGGCAATAGCAGTGTGGGGAAAACATCTTTTCTATTCCGTTATGCAGATGACTCCTTTACAT
CTGCATTCGTCAGCACAGTTGGGATCGATTTCAAAGTAAAAACTGTATTCAAAAATGAAAAGAGAATCAA
GCTTCAGATTTGGGACACAGCAGGCCAGGAAAGATACAGGACTATCACCACAGCCTATTATCGTGGAGCC
ATGGGCTTTATTTTAATGTATGACATTACAAATGAAGAATCCTTCAATGCAGTACAAGATTGGTCAACTC
AAATCAAAACATACTCTTGGGACAATGCCCAAGTTATTCTGGTTGGGAACAAGTGTGACATGGAAGACGA
GCGGGTCATCTCAACTGAGCGAGGTCAACATTTAGGAGAACAGCTTGGGTTTGAGTTTTTTGAAACAAGT
GCCAAGGACAACATTAATGTCAAGCAGACATTTGAGCGCCTTGTGGATATCATCTGCGACAAAATGTCAG
AGAGTTTGGAGACTGATCCTGCCATCACTGCTGCAAAGCAGAACACGAGACTCAAGGAAACTCCTCCTCC
ACCGCAGCCCAACTGTGCCTGCTAGGGATCCCGCCCCTCTCCCTCCCCCCCCCCTAACGTTACTGGCCGA
AGCCGCTTGGAATAAGGCCGGTGTGCGTTTGTCTATATGTTATTTTCCACCATATTGCCGTCTTTTGGCA
ATGTGAGGGCCCGGAAACCTGGCCCTGTCTTCTTGACGAGCATTCCTAGGGGTCTTTCCCCTCTCGCCAA
AGGAATGCAAGGTCTGTTGAATGTCGTGAAGGAAGCAGTTCCTCTGGAAGCTTCTTGAAGACAAACAACG
TCTGTAGCGACCCTTTGCAGGCAGCGGAACCCCCCACCTGGCGACAGGTGCCTCTGCGGCCAAAAGCCAC
GTGTATAAGATACACCTGCAAAGGCGGCACAACCCCAGTGCCACGTTGTGAGTTGGATAGTTGTGGAAAG
AGTCAAATGGCTCTCCTCAAGCGTATTCAACAAGGGGCTGAAGGATGCCCAGAAGGTACCCCATTGTATG
GGATCTGATCTGGGGCCTCGGTGCACATGCTTTACATGTGTTTAGTCGAGGTTAAAAAAACGTCTAGGCC
CCCCGAACCACGGGGACGTGGTTTTCCTTTGAAAAACACGATGATAAGCTTGCCACAACCCACAAGGAGA
CGACCTTCCATGACCGAGTACAAGCCCACGGTGCGCCTCGCCACCCGCGACGACGTCCCCCGGGCCGTAC
GCACCCTCGCCGCCGCGTTCGCCGACTACCCCGCCACGCGCCACACCGTCGACCCGGACCGCCACATCGA
GCGGGTCACCGAGCTGCAAGAACTCTTCCTCACGCGCGTCGGGCTCGACATCGGCAAGGTGTGGGTCGCG
GACGACGGCGCCGCGGTGGCGGTCTGGACCACGCCGGAGAGCGTCGAAGCGGGGGCGGTGTTCGCCGAGA
TCGGCCCGCGCATGGCCGAGTTGAGCGGTTCCCGGCTGGCCGCGCAGCAACAGATGGAAGGCCTCCTGGC
GCCGCACCGGCCCAAGGAGCCCGCGTGGTTCCTGGCCACCGTCGGCGTCTCGCCCGACCACCAGGGCAAG
GGTCTGGGCAGCGCCGTCGTGCTCCCCGGAGTGGAGGCGGCCGAGCGCGCCGGGGTGCCCGCCTTCCTGG
AGACCTCCGCGCCCCGCAACCTCCCCTTCTACGAGCGGCTCGGCTTCACCGTCACCGCCGACGTCGAGGT
GCCCGAAGGACCGCGCACCTGGTGCATGACCCGCAAGCCCGGTGCCTAGACGCGTCTGGAACAATCAACC
TCTGGATTACAAAATTTGTGAAAGATTGACTGGTATTCTTAACTATGTTGCTCCTTTTACGCTATGTGGA
TACGCTGCTTTAATGCCTTTGTATCATGCTATTGCTTCCCGTATGGCTTTCATTTTCTCCTCCTTGTATA
AATCCTGGTTGCTGTCTCTTTATGAGGAGTTGTGGCCCGTTGTCAGGCAACGTGGCGTGGTGTGCACTGT
GTTTGCTGACGCAACCCCCACTGGTTGGGGCATTGCCACCACCTGTCAGCTCCTTTCCGGGACTTTCGCT
TTCCCCCTCCCTATTGCCACGGCGGAACTCATCGCCGCCTGCCTTGCCCGCTGCTGGACAGGGGCTCGGC
TGTTGGGCACTGACAATTCCGTGGTGTTGTCGGGGAAGCTGACGTCCTTTCCATGGCTGCTCGCCTGTGT
TGCCACCTGGATTCTGCGCGGGACGTCCTTCTGCTACGTCCCTTCGGCCCTCAATCCAGCGGACCTTCCT
TCCCGCGGCCTGCTGCCGGCTCTGCGGCCTCTTCCGCGTCTTCGCCTTCGCCCTCAGACGAGTCGGATCT
CCCTTTGGGCCGCCTCCCCGCCTGGAATTAATTCTGCAGTCGAGACCTAGAAAAACATGGAGCAATCACA
AGTAGCAATACAGCAGCTACCAATGCTGATTGTGCCTGGCTAGAAGCACAAGAGGAGGAGGAGGTGGGTT
TTCCAGTCACACCTCAGGTACCTTTAAGACCAATGACTTACAAGGCAGCTGTAGATCTTAGCCACTTTTT
AAAAGAAAAGAGGGGACTGGAAGGGCTAATTCACTCCCAACGAAGACAAGATATCCTTGATCTGTGGATC
TACCACACACAAGGCTACTTCCCTGATTAGCAGAACTACACACCAGGGCCAGGGGTCAGATATCCACTGA
CCTTTGGATGGTGCTACAAGCTAGTACCAGTTGAGCCAGATAAGGTAGAAGAGGCCAATAAAGGAGAGAA
CACCAGCTTGTTACACCCTGTGAGCCTGCATGGGATGGATGACCCGGAGAGAGAAGTGTTAGAGTGGAGG
TTTGACAGCCGCCTAGCATTTCATCACGTGGCCCGAGAGCTGCATCCGGAGTACTTCAAGAACTGCTGAT
ATCGAGCTTGCTACAAGGGACTTTCCGCTGGGGACTTTCCAGGGAGGCGTGGCCTGGGCGGGACTGGGGA
GTGGCGAGCCCTCAGATCCTGCATATAAGCAGCTGCTTTTTGCCTGTACTGGGTCTCTCTGGTTAGACCA
GATCTGAGCCTGGGAGCTCTCTGGCTAACTAGGGAACCCACTGCTTAAGCCTCAATAAAGCTTGCCTTGA
GTGCTTCAAGTAGTGTGTGCCCGTCTGTTGTGTGACTCTGGTAACTAGAGATCCCTCAGACCCTTTTAGT
CAGTGTGGAAAATCTCTAGCAGTAGTAGTTCATGTCATCTTATTATTCAGTATTTATAACTTGCAAAGAA
ATGAATATCAGAGAGTGAGAGGCCTTGACATTGCTAGCGTTTACCGTCGACCTCTAGCTAGAGCTTGGCG
TAATCATGGTCATAGCTGTTTCCTGTGTGAAATTGTTATCCGCTCACAATTCCACACAACATACGAGCCG
GAAGCATAAAGTGTAAAGCCTGGGGTGCCTAATGAGTGAGCTAACTCACATTAATTGCGTTGCGCTCACT
GCCCGCTTTCCAGTCGGGAAACCTGTCGTGCCAGCTGCATTAATGAATCGGCCAACGCGCGGGGAGAGGC
GGTTTGCGTATTGGGCGCTCTTCCGCTTCCTCGCTCACTGACTCGCTGCGCTCGGTCGTTCGGCTGCGGC
GAGCGGTATCAGCTCACTCAAAGGCGGTAATACGGTTATCCACAGAATCAGGGGATAACGCAGGAAAGAA
CATGTGAGCAAAAGGCCAGCAAAAGGCCAGGAACCGTAAAAAGGCCGCGTTGCTGGCGTTTTTCCATAGG
CTCCGCCCCCCTGACGAGCATCACAAAAATCGACGCTCAAGTCAGAGGTGGCGAAACCCGACAGGACTAT
AAAGATACCAGGCGTTTCCCCCTGGAAGCTCCCTCGTGCGCTCTCCTGTTCCGACCCTGCCGCTTACCGG
ATACCTGTCCGCCTTTCTCCCTTCGGGAAGCGTGGCGCTTTCTCATAGCTCACGCTGTAGGTATCTCAGT
TCGGTGTAGGTCGTTCGCTCCAAGCTGGGCTGTGTGCACGAACCCCCCGTTCAGCCCGACCGCTGCGCCT
TATCCGGTAACTATCGTCTTGAGTCCAACCCGGTAAGACACGACTTATCGCCACTGGCAGCAGCCACTGG
TAACAGGATTAGCAGAGCGAGGTATGTAGGCGGTGCTACAGAGTTCTTGAAGTGGTGGCCTAACTACGGC
TACACTAGAAGAACAGTATTTGGTATCTGCGCTCTGCTGAAGCCAGTTACCTTCGGAAAAAGAGTTGGTA
GCTCTTGATCCGGCAAACAAACCACCGCTGGTAGCGGTGGTTTTTTTGTTTGCAAGCAGCAGATTACGCG
CAGAAAAAAAGGATCTCAAGAAGATCCTTTGATCTTTTCTACGGGGTCTGACGCTCAGTGGAACGAAAAC
TCACGTTAAGGGATTTTGGTCATGAGATTATCAAAAAGGATCTTCACCTAGATCCTTTTAAATTAAAAAT
GAAGTTTTAAATCAATCTAAAGTATATATGAGTAAACTTGGTCTGACAGTTACCAATGCTTAATCAGTGA
GGCACCTATCTCAGCGATCTGTCTATTTCGTTCATCCATAGTTGCCTGACTCCCCGTCGTGTAGATAACT
ACGATACGGGAGGGCTTACCATCTGGCCCCAGTGCTGCAATGATACCGCGAGACCCACGCTCACCGGCTC
CAGATTTATCAGCAATAAACCAGCCAGCCGGAAGGGCCGAGCGCAGAAGTGGTCCTGCAACTTTATCCGC
CTCCATCCAGTCTATTAATTGTTGCCGGGAAGCTAGAGTAAGTAGTTCGCCAGTTAATAGTTTGCGCAAC
GTTGTTGCCATTGCTACAGGCATCGTGGTGTCACGCTCGTCGTTTGGTATGGCTTCATTCAGCTCCGGTT
CCCAACGATCAAGGCGAGTTACATGATCCCCCATGTTGTGCAAAAAAGCGGTTAGCTCCTTCGGTCCTCC
GATCGTTGTCAGAAGTAAGTTGGCCGCAGTGTTATCACTCATGGTTATGGCAGCACTGCATAATTCTCTT
ACTGTCATGCCATCCGTAAGATGCTTTTCTGTGACTGGTGAGTACTCAACCAAGTCATTCTGAGAATAGT
GTATGCGGCGACCGAGTTGCTCTTGCCCGGCGTCAATACGGGATAATACCGCGCCACATAGCAGAACTTT
AAAAGTGCTCATCATTGGAAAACGTTCTTCGGGGCGAAAACTCTCAAGGATCTTACCGCTGTTGAGATCC
AGTTCGATGTAACCCACTCGTGCACCCAACTGATCTTCAGCATCTTTTACTTTCACCAGCGTTTCTGGGT
GAGCAAAAACAGGAAGGCAAAATGCCGCAAAAAAGGGAATAAGGGCGACACGGAAATGTTGAATACTCAT
ACTCTTCCTTTTTCAATATTATTGAAGCATTTATCAGGGTTATTGTCTCATGAGCGGATACATATTTGAA
TGTATTTAGAAAAATAAACAAATAGGGGTTCCGCGCACATTTCCCCGAAAAGTGCCACCTGACGTCGACG
GATCGGGAGATCAACTTGTTTATTGCAGCTTATAATGGTTACAAATAAAGCAATAGCATCACAAATTTCA
CAAATAAAGCATTTTTTTCACTGCATTCTAGTTGTGGTTTGTCCAAACTCATCAATGTATCTTATCATGT
CTGGATCAACTGGATAACTCAAGCTAACCAAAATCATCCCAAACTTCCCACCCCATACCCTATTACCACT
GCCAATTACCTGTGGTTTCATTTACTCTAAACCTGTGATTCCTCTGAATTATTTTCATTTTAAAGAAATT
GTATTTGTTAAATATGTACTACAAACTTAGTAGT
Features (pLannotate 1.2.2; 26 found; start..end, strand, type, name):
    377..634     +  LTR            5' LTR (truncated): truncated 5' long terminal repeat (LTR) from HIV-1
    681..806     +  misc_feature   HIV-1 Ψ: packaging signal of human immunodeficiency virus type 1
    790..1128    +  CDS            HIV-1 gag (fragment): gag protein from human immunodeficiency virus 1; gag
   1303..1536    +  misc_feature   RRE: The Rev response element (RRE) of HIV-1 allows for Rev-dependent mRNA export from the nucleus to the cytoplasm.
   1913..2013    +  CDS            Rev (fragment): human immunodeficiency virus 1 (HIV-1) Rev protein; rev; enhances nuclear export of unspliced and incompletely spliced viral mRNAs
   2028..2143    +  misc_feature   cPPT/CTS: central polypurine tract and central termination sequence of HIV-1 (lacking the first T)
   2356..2567    +  promoter       EF-1α core promoter: core promoter for human elongation factor EF-1α
   2568..2681    +  intron         EF-1α intron A (fragment): intron upstream of the start codon of human EF-1α
   3307..3510    +  intron         EF-1α intron A: truncated intron upstream of the start codon of human EF-1α
   3547..3566    -  misc_feature   MCS (fragment): pBluescript multiple cloning site
   3580..4296    +  CDS            EGFP: EGFP is a basic (constitutively fluorescent) green fluorescent protein published in 1996, derived from Aequorea victoria. It is reported to be a rapidly-maturing weak dimer with moderate acid sensitivity.
   4312..4992    +  CDS            RAB3C: RAB3C_HUMAN - Experimental evidence at protein level: Swiss-Prot protein existence level 1. Protein transport. Probably involved in vesicular traffic (By similarity). From Homo sapiens (Human).
   5115..5577    +  misc_feature   IRES: internal ribosome entry site (IRES) of the encephalomyocarditis virus (EMCV)
   5610..6207    +  CDS            PuroR (fragment): puromycin N-acetyltransferase; pac from Streptomyces alboniger; confers resistance to puromycin
   6223..6811    +  misc_feature   WPRE: woodchuck hepatitis virus posttranscriptional regulatory element
   6828..7346    +  CDS            nef (fragment): NEF_HV1BR - Experimental evidence at protein level: Swiss-Prot protein existence level 1. Extracellular Nef protein targets CD4(+) T-lymphocytes for apoptosis by interacting with CXCR4 surface receptors (PubMed:14990729). From Human immunodeficiency virus type 1 group M subtype B (isolate BRU/LAI) (HIV-1).
   7394..7651    +  LTR            5' LTR (truncated): truncated 5' long terminal repeat (LTR) from HIV-1
   7803..7819    -  protein_bind   lac operator: The lac repressor binds to the lac operator to inhibit transcription in E. coli. This inhibition can be relieved by adding lactose or isopropyl-β-D-thiogalactopyranoside (IPTG). lac repressor encoded by lacI
   7827..7857    -  promoter       lac promoter: promoter for the E. coli lac operon
   7872..7893    -  protein_bind   CAP binding site: CAP binding activates transcription in the presence of cAMP. E. coli catabolite activator protein
   7906..7998    -  CDS            lacI (fragment): lac repressor; lacI; The lac repressor binds to the lac operator to inhibit transcription in E. coli. This inhibition can be relieved by adding lactose or isopropyl-β-D-thiogalactopyranoside (IPTG).
   8181..8769    -  rep_origin     ori: high-copy-number ColE1/pMB1/pBR322/pUC origin of replication
   8940..9800    -  CDS            AmpR: β-lactamase; bla; confers resistance to ampicillin, carbenicillin, and related antibiotics
   9801..9905    -  promoter       AmpR promoter: bla
   9953..10087   +  polyA_signal   SV40 poly(A) signal: SV40 polyadenylation signal
  10254..329     +  CDS            nef (fragment) (across the origin): NEF_HV1BR - Experimental evidence at protein level: Swiss-Prot protein existence level 1. Extracellular Nef protein targets CD4(+) T-lymphocytes for apoptosis by interacting with CXCR4 surface receptors (PubMed:14990729). From Human immunodeficiency virus type 1 group M subtype B (isolate BRU/LAI) (HIV-1).
