[The description below was written by a language model from this plasmid's Addgene catalogue record and pLannotate feature annotations shown in this document.]
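Description:
pLVX-EF1a-EGFP-RAB3C-IRES-Puromycin is a 10,254 bp HIV-1-based lentiviral transfer plasmid for mammalian expression, built on the pLVX-EF1a-IRES-Puromycin backbone. In bacteria it is maintained through a high-copy ColE1/pUC-type origin and selected with ampicillin via the β-lactamase gene. The backbone also retains remnants of a lac promoter/operator region and an SV40 polyadenylation signal outside the viral unit. The viral portion is bounded by two HIV-1 LTRs, both annotated by the software as truncated 5' LTRs and each preceded by nef-derived sequence. It contains the Ψ packaging signal with an adjoining gag fragment, the Rev response element for Rev-dependent nuclear export of the genomic RNA, and the cPPT/CTS element. Structural and enzymatic viral genes are absent apart from short fragments, so virus production depends on functions supplied in trans.

The payload is a single bicistronic transcript driven by the human EF-1α promoter, annotated as the core promoter with intron A segments. The first open reading frame encodes EGFP fused to the N terminus of human RAB3C, a Ras-related small GTPase implicated in vesicular traffic. An EMCV IRES follows and allows cap-independent translation of puromycin N-acetyltransferase from the same mRNA, so puromycin selection enriches for cells that also express the fusion protein. A WPRE downstream of the resistance gene enhances transcript stability and expression. According to the record, the construct provides an EGFP-tagged synaptic vesicle marker. It comes from a reference set of localization landmarks used for assigning protein subcellular localization by image-based machine learning, and it is suited to transduction and generation of stably expressing cell lines.
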