Addgene plasmid #134857: pLVX-EF1a-EGFP-RAB3C-IRES-Puromycin
Purpose: Expresses EGFP-tagged synaptic vesicle marker
Depositing lab: David Andrews. Depositing organization: Sunnybrook Research Institute. Publication: A reference library for assigning protein subcellular localizations by image-based machine learning. Schormann W, Hariharan S, Andrews DW. J Cell Biol. 2020 Mar 2;219(3). pii: 133635. doi: 10.1083/jcb.201904090. PubMed 31968357.
Backbone
  Vector backbone: pLVX-EF1a-IRES-Puromycin
  Backbone size w/o insert (bp): 8825
  Total vector size (bp): 10254
  Vector type: Mammalian Expression, Lentiviral
  Selectable markers: Puromycin
Growth in bacteria
  Bacterial resistance: Ampicillin, 100 μg/mL
  Growth temperature: 30°C
  Growth strain: NEB Stable
  Copy number: High Copy
Gene/Insert
  Gene/Insert name: Ras-related protein 3C (alt name: Rab3C)
  Species: H. sapiens (human)
  Insert size (bp): 684
  Promoter: EF1a
  Tag / fusion protein: EGFP (N terminal on insert)
  Cloning method: Unknown
  Sequencing primers: 5′ ATGCGATGGAGTTTCCCCAC
Terms and licenses: Academic/Nonprofit Terms; Industry Terms: Not Available to Industry
How to cite: pLVX-EF1a-EGFP-RAB3C-IRES-Puromycin was a gift from David Andrews (Addgene plasmid # 134857 ; http://n2t.net/addgene:134857 ; RRID:Addgene_134857)
