>Addgene plasmid #134857 | pLVX-EF1a-EGFP-RAB3C-IRES-Puromycin | depositor partial sequence | sequence record 263235 | Rab3C
GGGGGGGGCGCGGGACCTCTCGGCATGGACGAGCTGTACAAGTACTCAGATCTCGACATGAGACACGAAG
CGCCCATGCAGATGGCCTCTGCCCAAGATGCCAGGTACGGCCAGAAAGACTCCTCTGATCAGAACTTTGA
CTACATGTTCAAATTACTCATCATCGGCAATAGCAGTGTGGGGAAAACATCTTTTCTATTCCGTTATGCA
GATGACTCCTTTACATCTGCATTCGTCAGCACAGTTGGGATCGATTTCAAAGTAAAAACTGTATTCAAAA
ATGAAAAGAGAATCAAGCTTCAGATTTGGGACACAGCAGGCCAGGAAAGATACAGGACTATCACCACAGC
CTATTATCGTGGAGCCATGGGCTTTATTTTAATGTATGACATTACAAATGAAGAATCCTTCAATGCAGTA
CAAGATTGGTCAACTCAAATCAAAACATACTCTTGGGACAATGCCCAAGTTATTCTGGTTGGGAACAAGT
GTGACATGGAAGACGAGCGGGTCATCTCAACTGAGCGAGGTCAACATTTAGGAGAACAGCTTGGGTTTGA
GTTTTTTGAAACAAGTGCCAAGGACAACATTAATGTCAAGCAGACATTTGAGCGCCTTGTGGATATCATC
TGCGACAAAATGTCAGAGAGTTTGGAGACTGATCCTGCCATCACTGCTGCAAAGCAGAACACGAGACTCA
AGGAAACTCCTCCTCCACCGCAGCCCAACTGTGCCTGCTAGGGATCCCGCCCCTCTCCCTCCCCCCCCCC
TAACGTTACTGGCCGAAGCCGCTTGGGAATAAGGCCGGTGTGCGTTTGTCTATATGTTATTTTCCACCAT
ATTGCCGTCTTTTGGCAATGTGAGGGCCCGGAAACCTGGCCCTGTCTTCTTGACGAGCATTCCTAGGGGT
CTTTCCCCTCTCGCAAGGAATGCAAGGTCTGTTGAATGTCGTGAAGAAGCAGTTCCTCTGGAAGCTTCTT
GAGACAACACGTCTGTAGCGACCTTTGCAGGCAGCGGAACCCCCAACTGCGACAGGTGCTCTGCGGCAAA
GCACGTTATAGATACACTGCAAGCGCCAGCCGTGCACGTGTGAGTGGAGTTGAATATCAATGCTCTCCTC
ACTATCACATGGCCTGAAGATGCGAGTACGATGTTATGAGATCGCTCGGCCACTTACAGTGTTAACAG
